Addgene plasmid #153191: pAM-AAV-mIsl2-EGPF
Purpose: (Empty Backbone) Mouse Isl2 (mIsl2) promoter-mediates gene expression in retinal neurons with fluorescent reporter
Depositing lab: Yang Hu. Depositing organization: Stanford University. Publication: Mouse gamma-Synuclein Promoter-Mediated Gene Expression and Editing in Mammalian Retinal Ganglion Cells. Wang Q, Zhuang PS, Huang H, Li L, Liu L, Webber HC, Dalal R, Siew L, Fligor CM, Chang KC, Nahmou M, Kreymerman A, Sun Y, Meyer JS, Goldberg JL, Hu Y. J Neurosci. 2020 Apr 9. pii: JNEUROSCI.0102-20.2020. doi: 10.1523/JNEUROSCI.0102-20.2020. PubMed 32300046.
Backbone
  Vector backbone: pAAV
  Backbone size (bp): 5456
  Vector type: Mammalian Expression, AAV
Growth in bacteria
  Bacterial resistance: Ampicillin, 100 μg/mL
  Growth temperature: 37°C
  Growth strain: NEB Stable
  Copy number: Unknown
Terms and licenses: Academic/Nonprofit Terms; Industry Terms: Not Available to Industry
How to cite: pAM-AAV-mIsl2-EGPF was a gift from Yang Hu (Addgene plasmid # 153191 ; http://n2t.net/addgene:153191 ; RRID:Addgene_153191)
