[The description below was written by a language model from this plasmid's Addgene catalogue record and pLannotate feature annotations shown in this document.]
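Description:
pAM-AAV-mIsl2-EGPF is an adeno-associated virus transfer plasmid built on a pAAV backbone and intended for mammalian expression, specifically for driving reporter expression in retinal neurons from a mouse Isl2 (mIsl2) promoter. It is catalogued as an empty backbone, meaning it serves as the promoter-plus-reporter vector rather than carrying an additional gene of interest. In bacteria it is maintained through a high-copy ColE1/pUC-type origin and selected with ampicillin via the β-lactamase gene and its native promoter. The plasmid backbone also contains non-functional remnants of pBR322-derived sequence (fragments of rop, bom, the tetracycline resistance gene and lacI), an SP6 promoter and an SV40 promoter lying outside the viral cassette. The catalogue lists a 5,456 bp backbone, whereas the sequenced record is 6,667 nt.

The packaged cassette is bounded by AAV2 inverted terminal repeats, annotated here only as fragments, which provide the signals for replication and encapsidation when rep/cap and helper functions are supplied in trans. Between them the annotation detects a short CMV enhancer fragment, followed by an unannotated stretch of roughly 1.4 kb upstream of EGFP. This position is consistent with the mIsl2 promoter named in the catalogue entry, although the feature table does not identify it directly. EGFP is followed by the WPRE, which enhances transcript stability and expression, and by the bovine growth hormone polyadenylation signal. The construct comes from work evaluating promoters for gene expression and editing in retinal ganglion cells, where it would be packaged into AAV so that EGFP fluorescence reports which retinal cells the mIsl2 promoter is active in.
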