Features (pLannotate 1.2.2; 17 found; start..end, strand, type, name):
    121..139     +  promoter       SP6 promoter: promoter for bacteriophage SP6 RNA polymerase
    158..289     -  repeat_region  AAV2 ITR (fragment): inverted terminal repeat of adeno-associated virus serotype 2 inverted
    345..467     +  enhancer       CMV enhancer (fragment): human cytomegalovirus immediate early enhancer
   1869..2588    +  CDS            EGFP: the original enhanced GFP (Yang et al., 1996) mammalian codon-optimized
   2646..3234    +  misc_feature   WPRE: woodchuck hepatitis virus posttranscriptional regulatory element
   3267..3491    +  polyA_signal   bGH poly(A) signal: bovine growth hormone polyadenylation signal
   3495..3516    +  promoter       SV40 promoter (fragment): SV40 enhancer and early promoter
   3577..3668    +  repeat_region  AAV2 ITR (fragment): inverted terminal repeat of adeno-associated virus serotype 2 inverted
   3668..3697    -  repeat_region  AAV2 ITR (fragment): inverted terminal repeat of adeno-associated virus serotype 2 inverted
   3701..4030    -  promoter       SV40 promoter: SV40 enhancer and early promoter
   4037..4093    -  CDS            lacI (fragment): lac repressor; lacI; The lac repressor binds to the lac operator to inhibit transcription in E. coli. This inhibition can be relieved by adding lactose or isopropyl-β-D-thiogalactopyranoside (IPTG).
   4276..4864    -  rep_origin     ori: high-copy-number ColE1/pMB1/pBR322/pUC origin of replication
   5035..5895    -  CDS            AmpR: β-lactamase; bla; confers resistance to ampicillin, carbenicillin, and related antibiotics
   5896..6000    -  promoter       AmpR promoter: bla
   6095..6130    +  CDS            rop (fragment): Rop protein, which maintains plasmids at low copy number; rop
   6232..6280    +  misc_feature   bom (fragment): basis of mobility region from pBR322
   6281..6560    -  CDS            TcR (fragment): tetracycline efflux protein; tet; confers resistance to tetracycline
>Addgene plasmid #153191 | pAM-AAV-mIsl2-EGPF | addgene full sequence | sequence record 302030 | Addgene NGS Result
TTACGAGAGAGATGATAGGGTCTGCTTCAGTAAGCCAGATGCTACACAATTAGGCTTGTACATATTGTCG
TTAGAACGCGGCTACAATTAATACATAACCTTATGTATCATACACATACGATTTAGGTGACACTATAGAA
TACACGGAATTAATTCTAGCTGCGCGCTCGCTCGCTCACTGAGGCCGCCCGGGCAAAGCCCGGGCGTCGG
GCGACCTTTGGTCGCCCGGCCTCAGTGAGCGAGCGAGCGCGCAGAGAGGGAGTGGCCAACTCCATCACTA
GGGGTTCCTTGTAGTTAATGATTAACCCGCCATGCTACTTATCTACGTAGCCATGCTCTAGGTACCATTG
ACGTCAATAATGACGTATGTTCCCATAGTAACGCCAATAGGGACTTTCCATTGACGTCAATGGGTGGAGT
ATTTACGGTAAACTGCCCACTTGGCAGTACATCAAGTGTATCATATGGACTGCAACCATTTCCCAGCCCA
GCAGCTTCGGCTCTTAGCAGTTGGACCGCCGCGCCTGAATTAGATAGATCTCGGGCAGCGAGGCCTGCGG
GATCCAAGTCCGGACATAGCTTTTGGTCGAGATACTTTATCCCAGAAGCCCACCCGCGCCCCACTTAGAG
AGGTATCAAGTTTTTGGTGTCCTTTCAGAATGGGAGTGAGGGACCAACAGACCACCGTTGGATAAACACT
GTTTGTACCTCATCGATTTGTCTTTCAACCCTTTGAAACAAAATTCACAACGATTTTTGTTTAAAAAAAT
CCCGAGTCTTAGAAATCGCAGATTTTTCTAGGATTAAAAAGCCACCGGGAAGACGGTAAATTACCCCGTG
TCCCACATTTGTTTCTGATTAGTTGTGTTGTAATTGGTTTGTGTAACCCAAAATCAGAGAGTTCGTAAAA
ATCTTTTACTGTATGAGTGACACATCACAGCACTGTTTTTAGGCTCTATGCAGCTGAGAGGAGAAAGGAG
AGGGTGGGAGTCAGCATCAATTTAACCAAAAGAGCAAAAAGTAGGAGGGAGGAAAAGTGCCTAGGCCAGG
GTGGGTGGGAGGACTGTGGCTCTAAGTCTCTGGATTCCTTTTGGCTTACCCACCTGCAACATCGAGTTTT
CTACAGGCGGCGCGGGTGGGAAAGTCCGCATAGAGTTTATCCAAACCCAGGTGCTCATTTCCTACCCGTT
CTCCCTAACTTGGACCCCGCCGAACAAAGGCTCAGGCCCACCAGGGAGAAAGGTGGCCGGCTGGACCAGT
GATGGTCCCGAAACAGCGAATCCTCTTTTCTCCCTCAAGGTCTGTCGTCCCCAGGAGGAATTTTTAATTT
AAAAATTATAAAAGAAAAACACTTTTAAGGGGGAGACGACTCTCATCTATTCCCAGAAGACTATTGCCTT
GCTAGGCAAACGCCCTACAAGTCCGAAGAAAGCGCGGCGCTGCGGCAGAGCCCGCGGGGTGGAGATGCGG
CTTCCAAGGGATTGCGGGACCCGGGGCTGCAGAGAGGATCTAGGAAGGTTTCGGGGGAGGGGGCTGCGCT
CCATTGTTCACTCCGAACCAATCAGAGCTTTCCCACTTCCTCCCAGCCAATCTCCCTGCGCCTCCGTGTC
TACCCCAGCCCACCCTCCGGGTCCCCATCATCTCCCGAGCAAGCCCCAGGGCGGTGGGAGAGCTGGGTGA
CGCTACAGGTCCCGCCTCCAGCTCGGGCCCCGGGCGAGTGCGTGCTGACGTCATGCTGCGTGCGGGCCGG
TGCGGAATCGCTCCTTCAACTCCGCGGGGCAGGAGTTAGTTAGCAAAGAGCAGAGGCTGGGCGCTCGACC
CTGGTCCTTCTGTCCCCGGCCGCAAGCTTTGCTCACATCTCTGAATTCATGGTGAGCAAGGGCGAGGAGC
TGTTCACCGGGGTGGTGCCCATCCTGGTCGAGCTGGACGGCGACGTAAACGGCCACAAGTTCAGCGTGTC
CGGCGAGGGCGAGGGCGATGCCACCTACGGCAAGCTGACCCTGAAGTTCATCTGCACCACCGGCAAGCTG
CCCGTGCCCTGGCCCACCCTCGTGACCACCCTGACCTACGGCGTGCAGTGCTTCAGCCGCTACCCCGACC
ACATGAAGCAGCACGACTTCTTCAAGTCCGCCATGCCCGAAGGCTACGTCCAGGAGCGCACCATCTTCTT
CAAGGACGACGGCAACTACAAGACCCGCGCCGAGGTGAAGTTCGAGGGCGACACCCTGGTGAACCGCATC
GAGCTGAAGGGCATCGACTTCAAGGAGGACGGCAACATCCTGGGGCACAAGCTGGAGTACAACTACAACA
GCCACAACGTCTATATCATGGCCGACAAGCAGAAGAACGGCATCAAGGTGAACTTCAAGATCCGCCACAA
CATCGAGGACGGCAGCGTGCAGCTCGCCGACCACTACCAGCAGAACACCCCCATCGGCGACGGCCCCGTG
CTGCTGCCCGACAACCACTACCTGAGCACCCAGTCCGCCCTGAGCAAAGACCCCAACGAGAAGCGCGATC
ACATGGTCCTGCTGGAGTTCGTGACCGCCGCCGGGATCACTCTCGGCATGGACGAGCTGTACAAGTAAAG
ATCTACGCGTGGTACCTCTAGAGTCGACCCGGGCGGCCTCGAGAAGCTTATCGATAATCAACCTCTGGAT
TACAAAATTTGTGAAAGATTGACTGGTATTCTTAACTATGTTGCTCCTTTTACGCTATGTGGATACGCTG
CTTTAATGCCTTTGTATCATGCTATTGCTTCCCGTATGGCTTTCATTTTCTCCTCCTTGTATAAATCCTG
GTTGCTGTCTCTTTATGAGGAGTTGTGGCCCGTTGTCAGGCAACGTGGCGTGGTGTGCACTGTGTTTGCT
GACGCAACCCCCACTGGTTGGGGCATTGCCACCACCTGTCAGCTCCTTTCCGGGACTTTCGCTTTCCCCC
TCCCTATTGCCACGGCGGAACTCATCGCCGCCTGCCTTGCCCGCTGCTGGACAGGGGCTCGGCTGTTGGG
CACTGACAATTCCGTGGTGTTGTCGGGGAAATCATCGTCCTTTCCTTGGCTGCTCGCCTGTGTTGCCACC
TGGATTCTGCGCGGGACGTCCTTCTGCTACGTCCCTTCGGCCCTCAATCCAGCGGACCTTCCTTCCCGCG
GCCTGCTGCCGGCTCTGCGGCCTCTTCCGCGTCTTCGCCTTCGCCCTCAGACGAGTCGGATCTCCCTTTG
GGCCGCCTCCCCGCATCGATACCGTCGACTCGCTGATCAGCCTCGACTGTGCCTTCTAGTTGCCAGCCAT
CTGTTGTTTGCCCCTCCCCCGTGCCTTCCTTGACCCTGGAAGGTGCCACTCCCACTGTCCTTTCCTAATA
AAATGAGGAAATTGCATCGCATTGTCTGAGTAGGTGTCATTCTATTCTGGGGGGTGGGGTGGGGCAGGAC
AGCAAGGGGGAGGATTGGGAAGACAATAGCAGGCATGCTGGGGATGCGGTGGGCTCTATGGCTTCTGAGG
CGGAAAGAACCAGCTGGGGCTCGACTAGAGCATGGCTACGTAGATAAGTAGCATGGCGGGTTAATCATTA
ACTACAAGGAACCCCTAGTGATGGAGTTGGCCACTCCCTCTCTGCGCGCTCGCTCGCTCACTGAGGCCGG
GCGACCAAAGGTCGCCCGACGCCCGGGCGGCCTCAGTGAGCGAGCGAGCGCGCAGAGCTTTTTGCAAAAG
CCTAGGCCTCCAAAAAAGCCTCCTCACTACTTCTGGAATAGCTCAGAGGCCGAGGCGGCCTCGGCCTCTG
CATAAATAAAAAAAATTAGTCAGCCATGGGGCGGAGAATGGGCGGAACTGGGCGGAGTTAGGGGCGGGAT
GGGCGGAGTTAGGGGCGGGACTATGGTTGCTGACTAATTGAGATGCATGCTTTGCATACTTCTGCCTGCT
GGGGAGCCTGGGGACTTTCCACACCTGGTTGCTGACTAATTGAGATGCATGCTTTGCATACTTCTGCCTG
CTGGGGAGCCTGGGGACTTTCCACACCCTAACTGACACACATTCCACAGCTGCATTAATGAATCGGCCAA
CGCGCGGGGAGAGGCGGTTTGCGTATTGGGCGCTCTTCCGCTTCCTCGCTCACTGACTCGCTGCGCTCGG
TCGTTCGGCTGCGGCGAGCGGTATCAGCTCACTCAAAGGCGGTAATACGGTTATCCACAGAATCAGGGGA
TAACGCAGGAAAGAACATGTGAGCAAAAGGCCAGCAAAAGGCCAGGAACCGTAAAAAGGCCGCGTTGCTG
GCGTTTTTCCATAGGCTCCGCCCCCCTGACGAGCATCACAAAAATCGACGCTCAAGTCAGAGGTGGCGAA
ACCCGACAGGACTATAAAGATACCAGGCGTTTCCCCCTGGAAGCTCCCTCGTGCGCTCTCCTGTTCCGAC
CCTGCCGCTTACCGGATACCTGTCCGCCTTTCTCCCTTCGGGAAGCGTGGCGCTTTCTCATAGCTCACGC
TGTAGGTATCTCAGTTCGGTGTAGGTCGTTCGCTCCAAGCTGGGCTGTGTGCACGAACCCCCCGTTCAGC
CCGACCGCTGCGCCTTATCCGGTAACTATCGTCTTGAGTCCAACCCGGTAAGACACGACTTATCGCCACT
GGCAGCAGCCACTGGTAACAGGATTAGCAGAGCGAGGTATGTAGGCGGTGCTACAGAGTTCTTGAAGTGG
TGGCCTAACTACGGCTACACTAGAAGAACAGTATTTGGTATCTGCGCTCTGCTGAAGCCAGTTACCTTCG
GAAAAAGAGTTGGTAGCTCTTGATCCGGCAAACAAACCACCGCTGGTAGCGGTGGTTTTTTTGTTTGCAA
GCAGCAGATTACGCGCAGAAAAAAAGGATCTCAAGAAGATCCTTTGATCTTTTCTACGGGGTCTGACGCT
CAGTGGAACGAAAACTCACGTTAAGGGATTTTGGTCATGAGATTATCAAAAAGGATCTTCACCTAGATCC
TTTTAAATTAAAAATGAAGTTTTAAATCAATCTAAAGTATATATGAGTAAACTTGGTCTGACAGTTACCA
ATGCTTAATCAGTGAGGCACCTATCTCAGCGATCTGTCTATTTCGTTCATCCATAGTTGCCTGACTCCCC
GTCGTGTAGATAACTACGATACGGGAGGGCTTACCATCTGGCCCCAGTGCTGCAATGATACCGCGAGACC
CACGCTCACCGGCTCCAGATTTATCAGCAATAAACCAGCCAGCCGGAAGGGCCGAGCGCAGAAGTGGTCC
TGCAACTTTATCCGCCTCCATCCAGTCTATTAATTGTTGCCGGGAAGCTAGAGTAAGTAGTTCGCCAGTT
AATAGTTTGCGCAACGTTGTTGCCATTGCTACAGGCATCGTGGTGTCACGCTCGTCGTTTGGTATGGCTT
CATTCAGCTCCGGTTCCCAACGATCAAGGCGAGTTACATGATCCCCCATGTTGTGCAAAAAAGCGGTTAG
CTCCTTCGGTCCTCCGATCGTTGTCAGAAGTAAGTTGGCCGCAGTGTTATCACTCATGGTTATGGCAGCA
CTGCATAATTCTCTTACTGTCATGCCATCCGTAAGATGCTTTTCTGTGACTGGTGAGTACTCAACCAAGT
CATTCTGAGAATAGTGTATGCGGCGACCGAGTTGCTCTTGCCCGGCGTCAATACGGGATAATACCGCGCC
ACATAGCAGAACTTTAAAAGTGCTCATCATTGGAAAACGTTCTTCGGGGCGAAAACTCTCAAGGATCTTA
CCGCTGTTGAGATCCAGTTCGATGTAACCCACTCGTGCACCCAACTGATCTTCAGCATCTTTTACTTTCA
CCAGCGTTTCTGGGTGAGCAAAAACAGGAAGGCAAAATGCCGCAAAAAAGGGAATAAGGGCGACACGGAA
ATGTTGAATACTCATACTCTTCCTTTTTCAATATTATTGAAGCATTTATCAGGGTTATTGTCTCATGAGC
GGATACATATTTGAATGTATTTAGAAAAATAAACAAATAGGGGTTCCGCGCACATTTCCCCGAAAAGTGC
CACCTGACGTCTAAGAAACCATTATTATCATGACATTAACCTATAAAAATAGGCGTATCACGAGGCCCTT
TCGTCTCGCGCGTTTCGGTGATGACGGTGAAAACCTCTGACACATGCAGCTCCCGGAGACGGTCACAGCT
TGTCTGTAAGCGGATGCCGGGAGCAGACAAGCCCGTCAGGGCGCGTCAGCGGGTGTTGGCGGGTGTCGGG
GCTGGCTTAACTATGCGGCATCAGAGCAGATTGTACTGAGAGTGCACCATTCGACGCTCTCCCTTATGCG
ACTCCTGCATTAGGAAGCAGCCCAGTAGTAGGTTGAGGCCGTTGAGCACCGCCGCCGCAAGGAATGGTGC
ATGCAAGGAGATGGCGCCCAACAGTCCCCCGGCCACGGGGCCTGCCACCATACCCACGCCGAAACAAGCG
CTCATGAGCCCGAAGTGGCGAGCCCGATCTTCCCCATCGGTGATGTCGGCGATATAGGCGCCAGCAACCG
CACCTGTGGCGCCGGTGATGCCGGCCACGATGCGTCCGGCGTAGAGGATCTGGCTAGCGATGACCCTGCT
GATTGGTTCGCTGACCATTTCCGGGTGCGGGACGGCGTTACCAGAAACTCAGAAGGTTCGTCCAACCAAA
CCGACTCTGACGGCAGT
