>Addgene plasmid #153191 | pAM-AAV-mIsl2-EGPF | depositor partial sequence | sequence record 296498 | pAM-AAV-mIsl2-EGPF sequence 3547 bps
CTGCGCGCTCGCTCGCTCACTGAGGCCGCCCGGGCAAAGCCCGGGCGTCGGGCGACCTTTGGTCGCCCGG
CCTCAGTGAGCGAGCGAGCGCGCAGAGAGGGAGTGGCCAACTCCATCACTAGGGGTTCCTTGTAGTTAAT
GATTAACCCGCCATGCTACTTATTTACGTAGCCATGCTCTAGGTACCATTGACGTCAATAATGACGTATG
TTCCCATAGTAACGCCAATAGGGACTTTCCATTGACGTCAATGGGTGGAGTATTTACGGTAAACTGCCCA
CTTGGCAGTACATCAAGTGTATCATATGGACTGCAACCATTTCCCAGCCCAGCAGCTTCGGCTCTTAGCA
GTTGGACCGCCGCGCCTGAATTAGATAGATCTCGGGCAGCGAGGCCTGCGGGATCCAAGTCCGGACATAG
CTTTTGGTCGAGATACTTTATCCCAGAAGCCCACCCGCGCCCCACTTAGAGAGGTATCAAGTTTTTGGTG
TCCTTTCAGAATGGGAGTGAGGGACCAACAGACCACCGTTGGATAAACACTGTTTGTACCTCATCGATTT
GTCTTTCAACCCTTTGAAACAAAATTCACAACGATTTTTGTTTAAAAAAATCCCGAGTCTTAGAAATCGC
AGATTTTTCTAGGATTAAAAAGCCACCGGGAAGACGGTAAATTACCCCGTGTCCCACATTTGTTTCTGAT
TAGTTGTGTTGTAATTGGTTTGTGTAACCCAAAATCAGAGAGTTCGTAAAAATCTTTTACTGTATGAGTG
ACACATCACAGCACTGTTTTTAGGCTCTATGCAGCTGAGAGGAGAAAGGAGAGGGTGGGAGTCAGCATCA
ATTTAACCAAAAGAGCAAAAAGTAGGAGGGAGGAAAAGTGCCTAGGCCAGGGTGGGTGGGAGGACTGTGG
CTCTAAGTCTCTGGATTCCTTTTGGCTTACCCACCTGCAACATCGAGTTTTCTACAGGCGGCGCGGGTGG
GAAAGTCCGCATAGAGTTTATCCAAACCCAGGTGCTCATTTCCTACCCGTTCTCCCTAACTTGGACCCCG
CCGAACAAAGGCTCAGGCCCACCAGGGAGAAAGGTGGCCGGCTGGACCAGTGATGGTCCCGAAACAGCGA
ATCCTCTTTTCTCCCTCAAGGTCTGTCGTCCCCAGGAGGAATTTTTAATTTAAAAATTATAAAAGAAAAA
CACTTTTAAGGGGGAGACGACTCTCATCTATTCCCAGAAGACTATTGCCTTGCTAGGCAAACGCCCTACA
AGTCCGAAGAAAGCGCGGCGCTGCGGCAGAGCCCGCGGGGTGGAGATGCGGCTTCCAAGGGATTGCGGGA
CCCGGGGCTGCAGAGAGGATCTAGGAAGGTTTCGGGGGAGGGGGCTGCGCTCCATTGTTCACTCCGAACC
AATCAGAGCTTTCCCACTTCCTCCCAGCCAATCTCCCTGCGCCTCCGTGTCTACCCCAGCCCACCCTCCG
GGTCCCCATCATCTCCCGAGCAAGCCCCAGGGCGGTGGGAGAGCTGGGTGACGCTACAGGTCCCGCCTCC
AGCTCGGGCCCCGGGCGAGTGCGTGCTGACGTCATGCTGCGTGCGGGCCGGTGCGGAATCGCTCCTTCAA
CTCCGCGGGGCAGGAGTTAGTTAGCAAAGAGCAGAGGCTGGGCGCTCGACCCTGGTCCTTCTGTCCCCGG
CCGCAAGCTTTGCTCACATCTCTGAATTCATGGTGAGCAAGGGCGAGGAGCTGTTCACCGGGGTGGTGCC
CATCCTGGTCGAGCTGGACGGCGACGTAAACGGCCACAAGTTCAGCGTGTCCGGCGAGGGCGAGGGCGAT
GCCACCTACGGCAAGCTGACCCTGAAGTTCATCTGCACCACCGGCAAGCTGCCCGTGCCCTGGCCCACCC
TCGTGACCACCCTGACCTACGGCGTGCAGTGCTTCAGCCGCTACCCCGACCACATGAAGCAGCACGACTT
CTTCAAGTCCGCCATGCCCGAAGGCTACGTCCAGGAGCGCACCATCTTCTTCAAGGACGACGGCAACTAC
AAGACCCGCGCCGAGGTGAAGTTCGAGGGCGACACCCTGGTGAACCGCATCGAGCTGAAGGGCATCGACT
TCAAGGAGGACGGCAACATCCTGGGGCACAAGCTGGAGTACAACTACAACAGCCACAACGTCTATATCAT
GGCCGACAAGCAGAAGAACGGCATCAAGGTGAACTTCAAGATCCGCCACAACATCGAGGACGGCAGCGTG
CAGCTCGCCGACCACTACCAGCAGAACACCCCCATCGGCGACGGCCCCGTGCTGCTGCCCGACAACCACT
ACCTGAGCACCCAGTCCGCCCTGAGCAAAGACCCCAACGAGAAGCGCGATCACATGGTCCTGCTGGAGTT
CGTGACCGCCGCCGGGATCACTCTCGGCATGGACGAGCTGTACAAGTAAAGATCTACGCGTGGTACCTCT
AGAGTCGACCCGGGCGGCCTCGAGAAGCTTATCGATAATCAACCTCTGGATTACAAAATTTGTGAAAGAT
TGACTGGTATTCTTAACTATGTTGCTCCTTTTACGCTATGTGGATACGCTGCTTTAATGCCTTTGTATCA
TGCTATTGCTTCCCGTATGGCTTTCATTTTCTCCTCCTTGTATAAATCCTGGTTGCTGTCTCTTTATGAG
GAGTTGTGGCCCGTTGTCAGGCAACGTGGCGTGGTGTGCACTGTGTTTGCTGACGCAACCCCCACTGGTT
GGGGCATTGCCACCACCTGTCAGCTCCTTTCCGGGACTTTCGCTTTCCCCCTCCCTATTGCCACGGCGGA
ACTCATCGCCGCCTGCCTTGCCCGCTGCTGGACAGGGGCTCGGCTGTTGGGCACTGACAATTCCGTGGTG
TTGTCGGGGAAATCATCGTCCTTTCCTTGGCTGCTCGCCTGTGTTGCCACCTGGATTCTGCGCGGGACGT
CCTTCTGCTACGTCCCTTCGGCCCTCAATCCAGCGGACCTTCCTTCCCGCGGCCTGCTGCCGGCTCTGCG
GCCTCTTCCGCGTCTTCGCCTTCGCCCTCAGACGAGTCGGATCTCCCTTTGGGCCGCCTCCCCGCATCGA
TACCGTCGACTCGCTGATCAGCCTCGACTGTGCCTTCTAGTTGCCAGCCATCTGTTGTTTGCCCCTCCCC
CGTGCCTTCCTTGACCCTGGAAGGTGCCACTCCCACTGTCCTTTCCTAATAAAATGAGGAAATTGCATCG
CATTGTCTGAGTAGGTGTCATTCTATTCTGGGGGGTGGGGTGGGGCAGGACAGCAAGGGGGAGGATTGGG
AAGACAATAGCAGGCATGCTGGGGATGCGGTGGGCTCTATGGCTTCTGAGGCGGAAAGAACCAGCTGGGG
CTCGACTAGAGCATGGCTACGTAGATAAGTAGCATGGCGGGTTAATCATTAACTACAAGGAACCCCTAGT
GATGGAGTTGGCCACTCCCTCTCTGCGCGCTCGCTCGCTCACTGAGGCCGGGCGACCAAAGGTCGCCCGA
CGCCCGGGCTTTGCCCGGGCGGCCTCAGTGAGCGAGCGAGCGCGCAG
